>Addgene plasmid #23650 | pDONR223-ADCK1 | depositor partial sequence | sequence record 10673 | Author sequence
ATGGCCAGAAAGGCTCTCAAGCTTGCTTCGTGGACCAGCATGGCTCTTGCTGCCTCTGGCATCTACTTCT
ACAGTAACAAGTACTTGGACCCTAATGACTTTGGCGCTGTCAGGGTGGGCAGAGCAGTTGCTACGACGGC
TGTCATCAGTTACGACTACCTCACTTCCCTGAAGAGTGTCCCTTATGGCTCAGAGGAGTACTTGCAGCTG
AGATCTAAGGTGCACCTTCGCTCTGCCAGGCGTCTCTGTGAGCTCTGCTGTGCCAACCGGGGCACCTTCA
TCAAGGTGGGCCAGCACCTGGGGGCTCTGGACTACCTGTTGCCAGAGGAGTACACCAGCACGCTGAAGGT
ACTGCACAGCCAGGCTCCACAGAGCAGCATGCAAGAGATCCGCCAGGTCATCCGAGAAGATCTGGGCAAG
GAGATCCATGATTTGTTCCAGAGCTTCGATGACACCCCTCTGGGGACGGCCTCCCTGGCCCAGGTCCACA
AGGCAGTGCTGCATGATGGGCGGACGGTGGCCGTGAAGGTCCAGCACCCAAAGGTGCGGGCTCAGAGCTC
GAAGGACATTCTCCTGATGGAGGTGCTCGTTCTGGCTGTGAAGCAGCTGTTCCCAGAGTTTGAGTTTATG
TGGCTTGTGGATGAAGCCAAGAAGAACCTGCCTTTGGAGCTGGATTTCCTCAATGAAGGGAGGAATGCTG
AGAAGGTGTCCCAGATGCTCAGGCATTTTGACTTCTTGAAGGTCCCCCGAATCCACTGGGACCTGTCCAC
GGAGCGGGTCCTCCTGATGGAGTTTGTGGATGGCGGGCAGGTCAATGACAGAGACTACATGGAGAGGAAC
AAGATCGACGTCAATGAGATCTCACGCCACCTGGGCAAGATGTATAGTGAGATGATCTTCGTCAATGGCT
TCGTGCACTGCGATCCCCACCCCGGCAATGTACTGGTGCGGAAGCACCCCGGCACGGGAAAGGCGGAGAT
TGTCCTGTTGGACCATGGGCTTTACCAGATGCTCACGGAAGAATTCCGCCTGAATTACTGCCACCTCTGG
CAGTCTCTGATCTGGACTGACATGAAGAGAGTGAAGGAGTACAGCCAGCGACTGGGAGCCGGGGATCTCT
ACCCCTTGTTTGCCTGCATGCTGACGGCGCGATCGTGGGACTCGGTCAACAGAGGCATCAGCCAAGCTCC
CGTCACTGCCACTGAGGACTTAGAGATTCGCAACAACGCGGCCAACTACCTCCCCCAGATCAGCCATCTC
CTCAACCACGTGCCGCGCCAGATGCTGCTCATCTTGAAGACCAACGACCTGCTGCGTGGCATTGAGGCCG
CCCTGGGCACCCGCGCCAGCGCCAGCTCCTTTCTCAACATGTCACGTTGCTGCATCAGAGCGCTAGCTGA
GCACAAGAAGAAGAATACCTGTTCATTCTTCAGAAGGACCCAGATCTCTTTCAGCGAGGCCTTCAACTTA
TGGCAGATCAACCTCCATGAGCTCATCCTGCGTGTGAAGGGGTTGAAGCTGGCTGACCGGGTCTTGGCCC
TAATATGCTGGCTGTTCCCTGCTCCACTCTGA
