>Addgene plasmid #23650 | pDONR223-ADCK1 | addgene partial sequence | sequence record 29464 | 23650 with M1pUC-fwd
GCTCGGGCCCAATAATGATTTTATTTTGACTGATAGTGACCTGTTCGTTGCAACAAATTGATGAGCAATG
CTTTTTTATAATGCCAACTTTGTACAAAAAAGTTGGCATGGCCAGAAAGGCTCTCAAGCTTGCTTCGTGG
ACCAGCATGGCTCTTGCTGCCTCTGGCATCTACTTCTACAGTAACAAGTACTTGGACCCTAATGACTTTG
GCGCTGTCAGGGTGGGCAGAGCAGTTGCTACGACGGCTGTCATCAGTTACGACTACCTCACTTCCCTGAA
GAGTGTCCCTTATGGCTCAGAGGAGTACTTGCAGCTGAGATCTAAGGTGCACCTTCGCTCTGCCAGGCGT
CTCTGTGAGCTCTGCTGTGCCAACCGGGGCACCTTCATCAAGGTGGGCCAGCACCTGGGGGCTCTGGACT
ACCTGTTGCCAGAGGAGTACACCAGCACGCTGAAGGTACTGCACAGCCAGGCTCCACAGAGCAGCATGCA
AGAGATCCGCCAGGTCATCCGAGAAGATCTGGGCAAGGAGATCCATGATTTGTTCCAGAGCTTCGATGAC
ACCCCTCTGGGGACGGCCTCCCTGGCCCAGGTCCACAAGGCAGTGCTGCATGATGGGCGGACGGTGGCCG
TGAAGGTCCAGCACCCAAAGGTGCGGGCTCAGAGCTCGAAGGACATTCT
