[The description below was written by a language model from this plasmid's Addgene catalogue record.]
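Description:
pDONR223-ADCK1 is a Gateway entry clone built on the Invitrogen pDONR223 donor backbone (about 5 kb without insert) and carrying the human ADCK1 open reading frame (aarF domain containing kinase 1), an insert of roughly 1.6 kb introduced by Gateway recombination. It is a bacterial propagation plasmid only: it is maintained at high copy in E. coli under spectinomycin selection. The record does not list an origin of replication or any promoter driving the ORF. It carries no mammalian expression elements according to the record, and the depositors explicitly state that it should not be used directly for transfection. M13 forward and reverse primer sites flank the insert for sequence verification.

The ORF is cloned without a stop codon. In an entry clone of this kind, the insert is normally flanked by attL recombination sites, although the record provides no feature table confirming them. An LR reaction can therefore move the coding sequence in frame into a destination vector of choice. Leaving the reading frame open at the 3′ end lets the destination vector supply a C-terminal epitope tag and the terminating stop codon. The depositors point to a companion set of four lentiviral destination vectors (pLX301 to pLX304), obtained separately, for expressing these ORFs in mammalian cells.

The plasmid belongs to a kit of kinase ORF clones. The associated publication concerns resistance to RAF inhibition through MAP kinase pathway reactivation, which suggests the collection was intended for gain-of-function expression studies once the ORFs are transferred into expression vectors.
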