Addgene plasmid #23650: pDONR223-ADCK1
Depositing lab: William Hahn & David Root. Depositing organization: Dana-Farber Cancer Institute. Publication: COT drives resistance to RAF inhibition through MAP kinase pathway reactivation. Johannessen CM, Boehm JS, Kim SY, Thomas SR, Wardwell L, Johnson LA, Emery CM, Stransky N, Cogdill AP, Barretina J, Caponigro G, Hieronymus H, Murray RR, Salehi-Ashtiani K, Hill DE, Vidal M, Zhao JJ, Yang X, Alkan O, Kim S, Harris JL, Wilson CJ, Myer VE, Finan PM, Root DE, Roberts TM, Golub T, Flaherty KT, Dummer R, Weber BL, Sellers WR, Schlegel R, Wargo JA, Hahn WC, Garraway LA. Nature. 2010 Dec 16;468(7326):968-72. doi: 10.1038/nature09627 PubMed 21107320.
Backbone
  Vector backbone: pDONR223
  Backbone manufacturer: Invitrogen
  Backbone size w/o insert (bp): 5005
  Vector type: Gateway Donor vector
Growth in bacteria
  Bacterial resistance: Spectinomycin, 50 μg/mL
  Growth temperature: 37°C
  Growth strain: DH5alpha
  Copy number: High Copy
Gene/Insert
  Gene/Insert name: ADCK1 (alt name: aarF domain containing kinase 1)
  Species: H. sapiens (human)
  Insert size (bp): 1572
  Entrez Gene: ADCK1
  Cloning method: Gateway Cloning
  Sequencing primers: 5′ M13pUC-fwd; 3′ M13rev
Terms and licenses: Academic/Nonprofit Terms; Industry Terms: Not Available to Industry
Depositor comments: The ORF has no Stop codon. This design enables easy recombination into a destination vector to add an epitope tag of choice and Stop codon to the ORF. Do NOT use this plasmid directly for transfections. A set of 4 custom lentiviral vectors is available ( pLX301 (http://www.addgene.org/25895/) , pLX302 (http://www.addgene.org/25896/) , pLX303 (http://www.addgene.org/25897/) , pLX304 (http://www.addgene.org/25890/) ) to be used to express these ORFs in mammalian cells. These plasmids are not included in the kit and must be ordered separately.
How to cite: pDONR223-ADCK1 was a gift from William Hahn & David Root (Addgene plasmid # 23650 ; http://n2t.net/addgene:23650 ; RRID:Addgene_23650)
